>Addgene plasmid #234212 | pAIP4_4ACJ | addgene full sequence | sequence record 464177 | Addgene NGS Result
CTGCACCATTATGTTCCGGATCTGCATCGCAGGATGCTGCTGGCTACCCTGTGGAACACCTACATCTGTA
TTAACGAAGCGCTGGCATTGACCCTGAGTGATTTTTCTCTGGTCCCGCCGCATCCATACCGCCAGTTGTT
TACCCTCACAACGTTCCAGTAACCGGGCATGTTCATCATCAGTAACCCGTATCGTGAGCATCCTCTCTCG
TTTCATCGGTATCATTACCCCCATGAACAGAAATCCCCCTTACACGGAGGCATCAGTGACCAAACAGGAA
AAAACCGCCCTTAACATGGCCCGCTTTATCAGAAGCCAGACATTAACGCTTCTGGAGAAACTCAACGAGC
TGGACGCGGATGAACAGGCAGACATCTGTGAATCGCTTCACGACCACGCTGATGAGCTTTACCGCAGCTG
CCTCGCGCGTTTCGGTGATGACGGTGAAAACCTCTGACACATGCAGCTCCCGGAGACGGTCACAGCTTGT
CTGTAAGCGGATGCCGGGAGCAGACAAGCCCGTCAGGGCGCGTCAGCGGGTGTTGGCGGGTGTCGGGGCG
CAGCCATGACCCAGTCACGTAGCGATAGCGGAGTGTATACTGGCTTAACTATGCGGCATCAGAGCAGATT
GTACTGAGAGTGCACCATTGCGGTGTGAAATACCGCACAGATGCGTAAGGAGAAAATACCGCATCAGGCG
CTCTTCCGCTTCCTCGCTCACTGACTCGCTGCGCTCGGTCGTTCGGCTGCGGCGAGCGGTATCAGCTCAC
TCAAAGGCGGTAATACGGTTATCCACAGAATCAGGGGATAACGCAGGAAAGAACATGTGAGCAAAAGGCC
AGCAAAAGGCCAGGAACCGTAAAAAGGCCGCGTTGCTGGCGTTTTTCCATAGGCTCCGCCCCCCTGACGA
GCATCACAAAAATCGACGCTCAAGTCAGAGGTGGCGAAACCCGACAGGACTATAAAGATACCAGGCGTTT
CCCCCTGGAAGCTCCCTCGTGCGCTCTCCTGTTCCGACCCTGCCGCTTACCGGATACCTGTCCGCCTTTC
TCCCTTCGGGAAGCGTGGCGCTTTCTCATAGCTCACGCTGTAGGTATCTCAGTTCGGTGTAGGTCGTTCG
CTCCAAGCTGGGCTGTGTGCACGAACCCCCCGTTCAGCCCGACCGCTGCGCCTTATCCGGTAACTATCGT
CTTGAGTCCAACCCGGTAAGACACGACTTATCGCCACTGGCAGCAGCCACTGGTAACAGGATTAGCAGAG
CGAGGTATGTAGGCGGTGCTACAGAGTTCTTGAAGTGGTGGCCTAACTACGGCTACACTAGAAGGACAGT
ATTTGGTATCTGCGCTCTGCTGAAGCCAGTTACCTTCGGAAAAAGAGTTGGTAGCTCTTGATCCGGCAAA
CAAACCACCGCTGGTAGCGGTGGTTTTTTTGTTTGCAAGCAGCAGATTACGCGCAGAAAAAAAGGATCTC
AAGAAGATCCTTTGATCTTTTCTACGGGGTCTGACGCTCAGTGGAACGAAAACTCACGTTAAGGGATTTT
GGTCATGAACAATAAAACTGTCTGCTTACATAAACAGTAATACAAGGGGTGTTATGAGCCATATTCAACG
GGAAACGTCTTGCTCTAGGCCGCGATTAAATTCCAACATGGATGCTGATTTATATGGGTATAAATGGGCT
CGCGATAATGTCGGGCAATCAGGTGCGACAATCTATCGATTGTATGGGAAGCCCGATGCGCCAGAGTTGT
TTCTGAAACATGGCAAAGGTAGCGTTGCCAATGATGTTACAGATGAGATGGTCAGACTAAACTGGCTGAC
GGAATTTATGCCTCTTCCGACCATCAAGCATTTTATCCGTACTCCTGATGATGCATGGTTACTCACCACT
GCGATCCCCGGGAAAACAGCATTCCAGGTATTAGAAGAATATCCTGATTCAGGTGAAAATATTGTTGATG
CGCTGGCAGTGTTCCTGCGCCGGTTGCATTCGATTCCTGTTTGTAATTGTCCTTTTAACAGCGATCGCGT
ATTTCGTCTCGCTCAGGCGCAATCACGAATGAATAACGGTTTGGTTGATGCGAGTGATTTTGATGACGAG
CGTAATGGCTGGCCTGTTGAACAAGTCTGGAAAGAAATGCATAAACTTTTGCCATTCTCACCGGATTCAG
TCGTCACTCATGGTGATTTCTCACTTGATAACCTTATTTTTGACGAGGGGAAATTAATAGGTTGTATTGA
TGTTGGACGAGTCGGAATCGCAGACCGATACCAGGATCTTGCCATCCTATGGAACTGCCTCGGTGAGTTT
TCTCCTTCATTACAGAAACGGCTTTTTCAAAAATATGGTATTGATAATCCTGATATGAATAAATTGCAGT
TTCATTTGATGCTCGATGAGTTTTTCTAAGAATTAATTCATGAGCGGATACATATTTGAATGTATTTAGA
AAAATAAACAAATAGGGGTTCCGCGCACATTTCCCCGAAAAGTGCCACCTAAATTGTAAGCGTTAATATT
TTGTTAAAATTCGCGTTAAATTTTTGTTAAATCAGCTCATTTTTTAACCAATAGGCCGAAATCGGCAAAA
TCCCTTATAAATCAAAAGAATAGACCGAGATAGGGT
[37 nt withheld, positions 2627-2663]
AAAGAACGTGGACTCCAACGTCAAAGG
[49 nt withheld, positions 2691-2739]
T
[91 nt withheld, positions 2741-2831]
G
[124 nt withheld, positions 2833-2956]
CCCATTCGCCAATCCGGATATAGTTCCTCCTTTCAGCAAAAAACCCCTCAAGACCCGTTTAGAGGCCCCA
AGGGGTTATGCTAGTTATTGCTCAGCGGTGGCAGCAGCCAACTCAGCTTCCTTTCGGGCTTTGTTAGCAG
CCGGATCTCAGTGGTGGTGGTGGTGGTGCTCGAGTCATTACGAACCCTCAAAAGACCAGATCTCAATATC
CTGGACAAAGAAATCTTCTTTCATGCTCAACATCGGATTGCCGAACGTCTTGCAGCTATGGTTACGACCA
TGGTACAGGTCGCCGTCTAACCACAGGCCGAACTCACCGGAACCACCGCCGAAGGCCAGAGAATCCATGT
CACCCTTGATGAAAAACAGGTTGTCGCCGGTCCATTTATACGCCTCGAATTCCGGGTAGAAGGTGAACAG
GAAGGTTTCACCCGTACCATAAAAACCTTCGCTAACTTTAAACGGTTCGCTCGCCAGTGCGCCAAAGATT
TGGCCATCGGAATCCTTAATCACCAGCAACATCGGCGAGTCCTGGTCCTGCATTGCGCGGTAGAGAGTCT
TAATGCTCATGCCGTGCTTGGAGGTGCTAAACGCCAAGTTCCACGGATAACCAATGGTACGTGGCGGCAG
GTGTTTAGCCAGTTTCTCGATTTGCTCAGCCTCTAATAGATCTGAGGGTTCATTTCCTCCAGAGCCGCCA
ATCTGTTCACGGTGGGCTTCAATGATGTCGTTGTCTTCCATGTCCAGGTCTTCCGGCGCTTGATCTGCCT
GGATGCGAATACCGTCATACAGGAAACGCAGGCTATCCATTTCCTTGCCCTGACGTTTGGCAAACGCTTC
CATCAGGCGACGCAGCGGCGTGGTCTTTTTGATCTTAAAGAAAATTTCAGAGCTGCCGTCACTAACTTTC
AGGTTAATATGGGTTTCCGGTTTCACTTCCGGCTTGACTTCCGGCTTTGCTTCTTGGTTGACTTCCGAAT
CTTGCAGGCTACCGTGGTGATGGTGATGGTGATGATGGTGATGAATCTTCGCCATCATATGTATATCTCC
TTCTTAAAGTTAAACAAAATTATTTCTAGAGGGGAATTGTTATCCGCTCACAATTCCCCTATAGTGAGTC
GTATTAATTTCGCGGGATCGAGATCGATCTCGATCCTCTACGCCGGACGCATCGTGGCCGGCATCACCGG
CGCCACAGGTGCGGTTGCTGGCGCCTATATCGCCGACATCACCGATGGGGAAGATCGGGCTCGCCACTTC
GGGCTCATGAGCGCTTGTTTCGGCGTGGGTATGGTGGCAGGCCCCGTGGCCGGGGGACTGTTGGGCGCCA
TCTCCTTGCATGCACCATTCCTTGCGGCGGCGGTGCTCAACGGCCTCAACCTACTACTGGGCTGCTTCCT
AATGCAGGAGTCGCATAAGGGAGAGCGTCGAGATCCCGGACACCATCGAATGGCGCAAAACCTTTCGCGG
TATGGCATGATAGCGCCCGGAAGAGAGTCAATTCAGGGTGGTGAATGTGAAACCAGTAACGTTATACGAT
GTCGCAGAGTATGCCGGTGTCTCTTATCAGACCGTTTCCCGCGTGGTGAACCAGGCCAGCCACGTTTCTG
CGAAAACGCGGGAAAAAGTGGAAGCGGCGATGGCGGAGCTGAATTACATTCCCAACCGCGTGGCACAACA
ACTGGCGGGCAAACAGTCGTTGCTGATTGGCGTTGCCACCTCCAGTCTGGCCCTGCACGCGCCGTCGCAA
ATTGTCGCGGCGATTAAATCTCGCGCCGATCAACTGGGTGCCAGCGTGGTGGTGTCGATGGTAGAACGAA
GCGGCGTCGAAGCCTGTAAAGCGGCGGTGCACAATCTTCTCGCGCAACGCGTCAGTGGGCTGATCATTAA
CTATCCGCTGGATGACCAGGATGCCATTGCTGTGGAAGCTGCCTGCACTAATGTTCCGGCGTTATTTCTT
GATGTCTCTGACCAGACACCCATCAACAGTATTATTTTCTCCCATGAAGACGGTACGCGACTGGGCGTGG
AGCATCTGGTCGCATTGGGTCACCAGCAAATCGCGCTGTTAGCGGGCCCATTAAGTTCTGTCTCGGCGCG
TCTGCGTCTGGCTGGCTGGCATAAATATCTCACTCGCAATCAAATTCAGCCGATAGCGGAACGGGAAGGC
GACTGGAGTGCCATGTCCGGTTTTCAACAAACCATGCAAATGCTGAATGAGGGCATCGTTCCCACTGCGA
TGCTGGTTGCCAACGATCAGATGGCGCTGGGCGCAATGCGCGCCATTACCGAGTCCGGGCTGCGCGTTGG
TGCGGACATCTCGGTAGTGGGATACGACGATACCGAAGACAGCTCATGTTATATCCCGCCGTTAACCACC
ATCAAACAGGATTTTCGCCTGCTGGGGCAAACCAGCGTGGACCGCTTGCTGCAACTCTCTCAGGGCCAGG
CGGTGAAGGGCAATCAGCTGTTGCCCGTCTCACTGGTGAAAAGAAAAACCACCCTGGCGCCCAATACGCA
AACCGCCTCTCCCCGCGCGTTGGCCGATTCATTAATGCAGCTGGCACGACAGGTTTCCCGACTGGAAAGC
GGGCAGTGAGCGCAACGCAATTAATGTAAGTTAGCTCACTCATTAGGCACCGGGATCTCGACCGATGCCC
TTGAGAGCCTTCAACCCAGTCAGCTCCTTCCGGTGGGCGCGGGGCATGACTATCGTCGCCGCACTTATGA
CTGTCTTCTTTATCATGCAACTCGTAGGACAGGTGCCGGCAGCGCTCTGGGTCATTTTCGGCGAGGACCG
CTTTCGCTGGAGCGCGACGATGATCGGCCTGTCGCTTGCGGTATTCGGAATCTTGCACGCCCTCGCTCAA
GCCTTCGTCACTGGTCCCGCCACCAAACGTTTCGGCGAGAAGCAGGCCATTATCGCCGGCATGGCGGCCC
CACGGGTGCGCATGATCGTGCTCCTGTCGTTGAGGACCCGGCTAGGCTGGCGGGGTTGCCTTACTGGTTA
GCAGAATGAATCACCGATACGCGAGCGAACGTGAAGCGACTGCTGCTGCAAAACGTCTGCGACCTGAGCA
ACAACATGAATGGTCTTCGGTTTCCGTGTTTCGTAAAGTCTGGAAACGCGGAAGTCAGCGCC
Features (pLannotate 1.2.2; 21 found; start..end, strand, type, name):
    266..457     +  CDS            rop: Rop protein, which maintains plasmids at low copy number; rop
    559..698     +  misc_feature   bom: basis of mobility region from pBR322
    884..1472    -  rep_origin     ori: high-copy-number ColE1/pMB1/pBR322/pUC origin of replication
   1594..2409    +  CDS            KanR: aminoglycoside phosphotransferase; aph(3')-Ia; confers resistance to kanamycin in bacteria or G418 (Geneticin®) in eukaryotes
   2418..2475    -  promoter       AmpR promoter (fragment): bla
   2528..2956    -  rep_origin     f1 ori (sequence partly withheld): f1 bacteriophage origin of replication; arrow indicates direction of (+) strand synthesis
   2993..3040    -  terminator     T7 terminator: transcription terminator for bacteriophage T7 RNA polymerase
   3048..3097    -  CDS            SET1 (fragment): solubility-enhancement tag derived from T7 phage gene 10B
   3107..3124    -  CDS            9xHis (fragment): 9xHis affinity tag
   3152..3637    -  CDS            TLDC2 (fragment): TLDC2_HUMAN - Experimental evidence at transcript level: Swiss-Prot protein existence level 2. From Homo sapiens (Human).
   3647..3943    -  CDS            SMT3: SMT3_YEAST - Experimental evidence at protein level: Swiss-Prot protein existence level 1. Not known; suppressor of MIF2 mutations. From Saccharomyces cerevisiae (strain ATCC 204508 / S288c) (Baker's yeast).
   3951..3970    -  CDS            7xHis (fragment): 6xHis affinity tag
   4002..4024    -  RBS            RBS: efficient ribosome binding site from bacteriophage T7 gene 10 (Olins and Rangwala, 1989)
   4039..4063    -  protein_bind   lac operator: The lac repressor binds to the lac operator to inhibit transcription in E. coli. This inhibition can be relieved by adding lactose or isopropyl-β-D-thiogalactopyranoside (IPTG). lac repressor encoded by lacI
   4064..4082    -  promoter       T7 promoter: promoter for bacteriophage T7 RNA polymerase
   4108..4387    +  CDS            TcR (fragment): tetracycline efflux protein; tet; confers resistance to tetracycline
   4395..4472    +  promoter       lacI promoter: lacI
   4473..5555    +  CDS            lacI: lac repressor; lacI; The lac repressor binds to the lac operator to inhibit transcription in E. coli. This inhibition can be relieved by adding lactose or isopropyl-β-D-thiogalactopyranoside (IPTG).
   5568..5589    +  protein_bind   CAP binding site: CAP binding activates transcription in the presence of cAMP. E. coli catabolite activator protein
   5604..5895    +  CDS            TcR (fragment): tetracycline efflux protein; tet; confers resistance to tetracycline
   5967..249     -  CDS            YPB1_ECOLX (across the origin): Protein predicted: Swiss-Prot protein existence level 4. From Escherichia coli.
