[The description below was written by a language model from this plasmid's Addgene catalogue record and pLannotate feature annotations shown in this document.]
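Description:
pAIP4_4ACJ is a bacterial expression plasmid built on a pET29b backbone for producing the zebrafish (Danio rerio) Wufb25h12 protein, a product of the oxr1a gene, in Escherichia coli. The sequenced plasmid is about 6.1 kb. It replicates from a ColE1/pMB1-type origin and also carries the rop gene and the pBR322 bom region. The catalogue lists it as high copy, although rop normally moderates copy number. Selection is by kanamycin through the aph(3')-Ia gene, and an f1 origin is also present. Short fragments annotated as tetracycline resistance sequence and an AmpR promoter piece appear to be backbone remnants rather than functional markers.

The expression cassette is a standard pET arrangement: a T7 promoter followed by a lac operator and the T7 gene 10 ribosome binding site, with a T7 terminator downstream. A plasmid-borne lacI gene supplies repressor, so transcription needs a host providing T7 RNA polymerase and is induced with IPTG. The roughly 500 bp insert was made from synthetic DNA and placed by Golden Gate assembly, which destroyed the BsaI sites. It is fused at its N terminus to a 10x His tag followed by yeast Smt3 (SUMO). The automated annotation labels the insert as a fragment of human TLDC2, most likely reflecting homology to that protein rather than a human origin. The table also detects a short His-tag fragment and a SET1 solubility-tag fragment between the insert and the terminator, but the record does not say whether these are translated.

The His tag allows immobilised metal affinity capture, and Smt3 is a recognition domain for SUMO protease. This fits the associated work on high-throughput purification, in which the target is released by protease elution.
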