Addgene plasmid #234212: pAIP4_4ACJ
Purpose: Heterologous protein expression of Wufb25h12 in Escherichia coli
Depositing lab: Christopher Bahl. Depositing organization: AI Proteins. Publication: Facile, high-throughput protein purification enabled by high-efficiency protease elution. Cárcamo Noriega EN, Truebridge IS, Teets FD 3rd, Bowman JW 3rd, Rodriguez N, Howard TA, Bahl CD. Protein Sci. 2026 Sep;35(9):e70746. doi: 10.1002/pro.70746. PubMed 42555168.
Backbone
  Vector backbone: pET29b
  Backbone size w/o insert (bp): 5679
  Vector type: Bacterial Expression
Growth in bacteria
  Bacterial resistance: Kanamycin, 50 μg/mL
  Growth temperature: 37°C
  Growth strain: DH10B
  Copy number: High Copy
Gene/Insert
  Gene/Insert name: 4ACJ (alt names: A9JTH8_DANRE; Wufb25h12 protein)
  Species: D. rerio (zebrafish)
  Insert size (bp): 501
  Entrez Gene: oxr1a (a.k.a. fb25h12, oxr1, oxr2, wu:fb25h12, zgc:175266)
  Promoter: T7
  Tag / fusion protein: 10x HisTag-Smt3 (N terminal on backbone)
  Cloning method: Golden Gate
  Sequencing primers: 5′ T7-promoter; 3′ T7-Term
Resource information
  A portion of this plasmid was derived from a plasmid made by: Synthetic DNA
Terms and licenses: Academic/Nonprofit Terms; Industry Terms
Depositor comments: 5' cloning site: BsaI (destroyed), 3' cloning site: BsaI (destroyed)
How to cite: pAIP4_4ACJ was a gift from Christopher Bahl (Addgene plasmid # 234212 ; http://n2t.net/addgene:234212 ; RRID:Addgene_234212)
